Addgene plasmid #237000: NanoLuc-WRN pFN31K Vector
Purpose: Express NanoLuc(R)-WRN Fusion Protein in Mammalian Cells under a CMV promoter
Depositing lab: Promega Corporation.
Backbone
  Vector backbone: pFN31K Nluc CMV-neo Flexi(R) Vector
  Vector type: Mammalian Expression
  Selectable markers: Neomycin (select with G418)
Growth in bacteria
  Bacterial resistance: Kanamycin, 50 μg/mL
  Growth temperature: 37°C
  Growth strain: DH5alpha
  Copy number: High Copy
Gene/Insert
  Gene/Insert name: WRN
  Species: H. sapiens (human)
  Mutation: None
  Entrez Gene: WRN (a.k.a. RECQ3, RECQL2, RECQL3)
  Promoter: CMV
  Tag / fusion protein: NanoLuc (R) (N terminal on backbone)
  Cloning method: Other
Terms and licenses: Academic/Nonprofit Terms; Industry Terms
How to cite: NanoLuc-WRN pFN31K Vector was a gift from Promega Corporation (Addgene plasmid # 237000)
