[The description below was written by a language model from this plasmid's Addgene catalogue record and pLannotate feature annotations shown in this document.]
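Description:
NanoLuc-WRN pFN31K Vector is a roughly 9.1 kb mammalian expression plasmid built on the pFN31K Nluc CMV-neo Flexi backbone. It expresses human WRN, the Werner syndrome RecQ-family protein with DNA helicase and 3'→5' exonuclease activities, as a fusion to NanoLuc luciferase. In bacteria it replicates from a high-copy ColE1/pUC-type origin, and a ColE1 cer site helps keep the plasmid monomeric. A single neo (nptII) gene provides both selections. It sits downstream of tandem SV40 early and bacterial EM7 promoters and ends with a synthetic poly(A) signal, so it confers kanamycin resistance in E. coli and G418 resistance in transfected mammalian cells.

The expression cassette is driven by the human CMV immediate-early enhancer and promoter, followed by a chimeric β-globin/immunoglobulin intron that generally improves transcript processing and expression. A T7 promoter lies just upstream of the coding region and a partial T7 terminator lies downstream, which could allow T7 polymerase-driven transcription. The human codon-optimized NanoLuc coding sequence comes first and is joined through a short linker region to the unmutated WRN open reading frame, placing the luciferase at the N terminus. An SV40 polyadenylation signal follows the cassette. Several short fragment annotations (SET1, large T antigen, M13 ori, bom, tnpA) appear to be backbone remnants or partial matches rather than functional parts.

The stated purpose is to express the NanoLuc-WRN fusion in mammalian cells. The record does not name a specific assay, but such fusions are commonly used for luminescent detection or quantification of the tagged protein and as energy donors in bioluminescence resonance energy transfer (BRET) measurements.
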