Features (pLannotate 1.2.2; 20 found; start..end, strand, type, name):
    140..517     +  enhancer       CMV enhancer: human cytomegalovirus immediate early enhancer
    519..718     +  promoter       CMV promoter: human cytomegalovirus (CMV) immediate early promoter
    857..989     +  intron         chimeric intron: chimera between introns from human β-globin and immunoglobulin heavy chain genes
   1033..1051    +  promoter       T7 promoter: promoter for bacteriophage T7 RNA polymerase
   1065..1577    +  CDS            Nluc: NanoLuc® luciferase human codon-optimized
   1599..5894    +  CDS            WRN (sequence partly withheld): WRN_HUMAN - Also known as RECQ3, RECQL2. Experimental evidence at protein level: Swiss-Prot protein existence level 1. Multifunctional enzyme that has both magnesium and ATP- dependent DNA-helicase activity and 3'->5' exonuclease activity towards double-stranded DNA with a 5'-overhang. Has no nuclease activity towards single-stranded DNA or blunt-ended double-stranded DNA. Binds preferentially to DNA substrates containing alternate secondary structures, such as replication forks and Holliday junctions. May play an important role in the dissociation of joint DNA molecules that can arise as prod
   5903..5958    +  misc_feature   MCS: pUC18/19 multiple cloning site
   5965..6014    +  CDS            SET1 (fragment): solubility-enhancement tag derived from T7 phage gene 10B
   6022..6041    +  terminator     T7 terminator (fragment): transcription terminator for bacteriophage T7 RNA polymerase
   6063..6184    -  polyA_signal   SV40 poly(A) signal: SV40 polyadenylation signal
   6207..6275    -  CDS            large T antigen (fragment): large T antigen from SV40 (simian virus 40)
   6280..6312    +  rep_origin     M13 ori (fragment): M13 bacteriophage origin of replication; arrow indicates direction of (+) strand synthesis
   6313..6364    -  misc_feature   bom (fragment): basis of mobility region from pBR322
   6429..6786    +  promoter       SV40 promoter: SV40 enhancer and early promoter
   6801..6848    +  promoter       EM7 promoter: synthetic bacterial promoter&nbsp
   6880..7671    +  CDS            neo: KKA2_KLEPN - Also known as kan, nptII. Experimental evidence at protein level: Swiss-Prot protein existence level 1. Resistance to kanamycin, neomycin, paromomycin, ribostamycin, butirosin and gentamicin B. From Klebsiella pneumoniae.
   7738..7786    +  polyA_signal   poly(A) signal: synthetic polyadenylation signal
   7807..7896    -  CDS            tnpA (fragment): TN5P_ECOLX - Also known as tnp. Experimental evidence at protein level: Swiss-Prot protein existence level 1. Mediates transposition of transposon Tn5 by a 'cut and paste' mechanism. First, the monomeric transposase binds the 19 bp inverted DNA repeats flanking the transposon. Then, dimerization of the DNA- bound transposase creates a synaptic DNA complex. After nicking of the first DNA strand, excision of the transposon proceeds through a series of intermediates. The transposase then mediates the insertion of the transposon at a new site by strand transfer. The activity of the wild- type tran
   8025..8613    -  rep_origin     ori: high-copy-number ColE1/pMB1/pBR322/pUC origin of replication
   8729..9012    +  misc_feature   cer region: ColE1-derived recombination site that helps to maintain plasmids as monomers
>Addgene plasmid #237000 | NanoLuc-WRN pFN31K Vector | depositor full sequence | sequence record 470821 | NanoLuc-WRN pFN31K Vector sequence 9065 bps
TCAATATTGGCCATTAGCCATATTATTCATTGGTTATATAGCATAAATCAATATTGGCTATTGGCCATTG
CATACGTTGTATCTATATCATAATATGTACATTTATATTGGCTCATGTCCAATATGACCGCCATGTTGGC
ATTGATTATTGACTAGTTATTAATAGTAATCAATTACGGGGTCATTAGTTCATAGCCCATATATGGAGTT
CCGCGTTACATAACTTACGGTAAATGGCCCGCCTGGCTGACCGCCCAACGACCCCCGCCCATTGACGTCA
ATAATGACGTATGTTCCCATAGTAACGCCAATAGGGACTTTCCATTGACGTCAATGGGTGGAGTATTTAC
GGTAAACTGCCCACTTGGCAGTACATCAAGTGTATCATATGCCAAGTCCGCCCCCTATTGACGTCAATGA
CGGTAAATGGCCCGCCTGGCATTATGCCCAGTACATGACCTTACGGGACTTTCCTACTTGGCAGTACATC
TACGTATTAGTCATCGCTATTACCATGGTGATGCGGTTTTGGCAGTACACCAATGGGCGTGGATAGCGGT
TTGACTCACGGGGATTTCCAAGTCTCCACCCCATTGACGTCAATGGGAGTTTGTTTTGGCACCAAAATCA
ACGGGACTTTCCAAAATGTCGTAATAACCCCGCCCCGTTGACGCAAATGGGCGGTAGGCGTGTACGGTGG
GAGGTCTATATAAGCAGAGCTGGTTTAGTGAACCGTCAGATCACTAGAAGCTTTATTGCGGTAGTTTATC
ACAGTTAAATTGCTAACGCAGTCAGTGCTTCTGACACAACAGTCTCGAACTTAAGCTGCAGAAGTTGGTC
GTGAGGCACTGGGCAGGTAAGTATCAAGGTTACAAGACAGGTTTAAGGAGACCAATAGAAACTGGGCTTG
TCGAGACAGAGAAGACTCTTGCGTTTCTGATAGGCACCTATTGGTCTTACTGACATCCACTTTGCCTTTC
TCTCCACAGGTGTCCACTCCCAGTTCAATTACAGCTCTTAAGGCTAGAGTATTAATACGACTCACTATAG
GGCTAGCGCTCACCATGGTCTTCACACTCGAAGATTTCGTTGGGGACTGGCGACAGACAGCCGGCTACAA
CCTGGACCAAGTCCTTGAACAGGGAGGTGTGTCCAGTTTGTTTCAGAATCTCGGGGTGTCCGTAACTCCG
ATCCAAAGGATTGTCCTGAGCGGTGAAAATGGGCTGAAGATCGACATCCATGTCATCATCCCGTATGAAG
GTCTGAGCGGCGACCAAATGGGCCAGATCGAAAAAATTTTTAAGGTGGTGTACCCTGTGGATGATCATCA
CTTTAAGGTGATCCTGCACTATGGCACACTGGTAATCGACGGGGTTACGCCGAACATGATCGACTATTTC
GGACGGCCGTATGAAGGCATCGCCGTGTTCGACGGCAAAAAGATCACTGTAACAGGGACCCTGTGGAACG
GCAACAAAATTATCGACGAGCGCCTGATCAACCCCGACGGCTCCCTGCTGTTCCGAGTAACCATCAACGG
AGTGACCGGCTGGCGGCTGTGCGAACGCATTCTGGCGGGCTCGAGCGGCGCGATCGCCATGAGTGAAAAA
AAATTGGAAACAACTGCACAGCAGCGGAAATGTCCTGAATGGATGAATGTGCAGAATAAAAGATGTGCTG
TAGAAGAAAGAAAGGCATGTGTTCGGAAGAGTGTTTTTGAAGATGACCTCCCCTTCTTAGAATTCACTGG
ATCCATTGTGTATAGTTACGATGCTAGTGATTGCTCTTTCCTGTCAGAAGATATTAGCATGAGTCTATCA
GATGGGGATGTGGTGGGATTTGACATGGAGTGGCCACCATTATACAATAGAGGGAAACTTGGCAAAGTTG
CACTAATTCAGTTGTGTGTTTCTGAGAGCAAATGTTACTTGTTCCACGTTTCTTCCATGTCAGTTTTTCC
CCAGGGATTAAAAATGTTGCTTGAAAATAAAGCAGTTAAAAAGGCAGGTGTAGGAATTGAAGGAGATCAG
TGGAAACTTCTACGTGACTTTGATATCAAATTGAAGAATTTTGTGGAGTTGACAGATGTTGCCAATAAAA
AGCTGAAATGCACAGAGACCTGGAGCCTTAACAGTCTGGTTAAACACCTCTTAGGTAAACAGCTCCTGAA
AGACAAGTCTATCCGCTGTAGCAATTGGAGTAAATTTCCTCTCACTGAGGACCAGAAACTGTATGCAGCC
ACTGATGCTTATGCTGGTTTTATTATTTACCGAAATTTAGAGATTTTGGATGATACTGTGCAAAGGTTTG
CTATAAATAAAGAGGAAGAAATCCTACTTAGCGACATGAACAAACAGTTGACTTCAATCTCTGAGGAAGT
GATGGATCTGGCTAAGCATCTTCCTCATGCTTTCAGTAAATTGGAAAACCCACGGAGGGTTTCTATCTTA
CTAAAGGATATTTCAGAAAATCTATATTCACTGAGGAGGATGATAATTGGGTCTACTAACATTGAGACTG
AACTGAGGCCCAGCAATAATTTAAACTTATTATCCTTTGAAGATTCAACTACTGGGGGAGTACAACAGAA
ACAAATTAGAGAACATGAAGTTTTAATTCACGTTGAAGATGAAACATGGGACCCAACACTTGATCATTTA
GCTAAACATGATGGAGAAGATGTACTTGGAAATAAAGTGGAACGAAAAGAAGATGGATTTGAAGATGGAG
TAGAAGACAACAAATTGAAAGAGAATATGGAAAGAGCTTGTTTGATGTCGTTAGATATTACAGAACATGA
ACTCCAAATTTTGGAACAGCAGTCTCAGGAAGAATATCTTAGTGATATTGCTTATAAATCTACTGAGCAT
TTATCTCCCAATGATAATGAAAACGATACGTCCTATGTAATTGAGAGTGATGAAGATTTAGAAATGGAGA
TGCTTAAGCATTTATCTCCCAATGATAATGAAAACGATACGTCCTATGTAATTGAGAGTGATGAAGATTT
AGAAATGGAGATGCTTAAGTCTTTAGAAAACCTCAATAGTGGCACGGTAGAACCAACTCATTCTAAATGC
TTAAAAATGGAAAGA
[1341 nt withheld, positions 3096-4436]
TATTCCATGGATGACTCAGAGGATACATCCTGGGACTTTGGTCCACAAGCATTTAAGCTTTTGTCTGCTG
TGGACATCTTAGGCGAAAAATTTGGAATTGGGCTTCCAATTTTATTTCTCCGAGGATCTAATTCTCAGCG
TCTTGCCGATCAATATCGCAGGCACAGTTTATTTGGCACTGGCAAGGATCAAACAGAGAGTTGGTGGAAG
GCTTTTTCCCGTCAGCTGATCACTGAGGGATTCTTGGTAGAAGTTTCTCGGTATAACAAATTTATGAAGA
TTTGCGCCCTTACGAAAAAGGGTAGAAATTGGCTTCATAAAGCTAATACAGAATCTCAGAGCCTCATCCT
TCAAGCTAATGAAGAATTGTGTCCAAAGAAGTTGCTTCTGCCTAGTTCGAAAACTGTATCTTCGGGCACC
AAAGAGCATTGTTATAATCAAGTACCAGTTGAATTAAGTACAGAGAAGAAGTCTAACTTGGAGAAGTTAT
ATTCTTATAAACCATGTGATAAGATTTCTTCTGGGAGTAACATTTCTAAAAAAAGTATCATGGTACAGTC
ACCAGAAAAAGCTTACAGTTCCTCACAGCCTGTTATTTCGGCACAAGAGCAGGAGACTCAGATTGTGTTA
TATGGCAAATTGGTAGAAGCTAGGCAGAAACATGCCAATAAAATGGATGTTCCCCCAGCTATTCTGGCAA
CAAACAAGATACTGGTGGATATGGCCAAAATGAGACCAACTACGGTTGAAAACGTAAAAAGGATTGATGG
TGTTTCTGAAGGCAAAGCTGCCATGTTGGCCCCTCTGTTGGAAGTCATCAAACATTTCTGCCAAACAAAT
AGTGTTCAGACAGACCTCTTTTCAAGTACAAAACCTCAAGAAGAACAGAAGACGAGTCTGGTAGCAAAAA
ATAAAATATGCACACTTTCACAGTCTATGGCCATCACATACTCTTTATTCCAAGAAAAGAAGATGCCTTT
GAAGAGCATAGCTGAGAGCAGGATTCTGCCTCTCATGACAATTGGCATGCACTTATCCCAAGCGGTGAAA
GCTGGCTGCCCCCTTGATTTGGAGCGAGCAGGCCTGACTCCAGAGGTTCAGAAGATTATTGCTGATGTTA
TCCGAAACCCTCCCGTCAACTCAGATATGAGTAAAATTAGCCTAATCAGAATGTTAGTTCCTGAAAACAT
TGACACGTACCTTATCCACATGGCAATTGAGATCCTTAAACATGGTCCTGACAGCGGACTTCAACCTTCA
TGTGATGTCAACAAAAGGAGATGTTTTCCCGGTTCTGAAGAGATCTGTTCAAGTTCTAAGAGAAGCAAGG
AAGAAGTAGGCATCAATACTGAGACTTCATCTGCAGAGAGAAAGAGACGATTACCTGTGTGGTTTGCCAA
AGGAAGTGATACCAGCAAGAAATTAATGGACAAAACGAAAAGGGGAGGTCTTTTTAGTGTTTAAACGAAT
TCGGGCTCGGTACCCGGGGATCCTCTAGAGTCGACCTGCAGGCATGCAAGCTGATCCGGCTGCTAACAAA
GCCCGAAAGGAAGCTGAGTTGGCTGCTGCCACCGCTGAGCAATAACTAGCATAACCCCTTGGGGCGGCCG
CTTCGAGCAGACATGATAAGATACATTGATGAGTTTGGACAAACCACAACTAGAATGCAGTGAAAAAAAT
GCTTTATTTGTGAAATTTGTGATGCTATTGCTTTATTTGTAACCATTATAAGCTGCAATAAACAAGTTAA
CAACAACAATTGCATTCATTTTATGTTTCAGGTTCAGGGGGAGATGTGGGAGGTTTTTTTAAGCAAGTAA
AACCTCTACAAATGTGGTAAAATCGAATTTTAACAAAATATTAACGCTTACAATTTCCTGATGCGGTATT
TTCTCCTTACGCATCTGTGCGGTATTTCACACCGCATACGCGGATCTGCGCAGCACCATGGCCTGAAATA
ACCTCTGAAAGAGGAACTTGGTTAGGTACCTTCTGAGGCGGAAAGAACCAGCTGTGGAATGTGTGTCAGT
TAGGGTGTGGAAAGTCCCCAGGCTCCCCAGCAGGCAGAAGTATGCAAAGCATGCATCTCAATTAGTCAGC
AACCAGGTGTGGAAAGTCCCCAGGCTCCCCAGCAGGCAGAAGTATGCAAAGCATGCATCTCAATTAGTCA
GCAACCATAGTCCCGCCCCTAACTCCGCCCATCCCGCCCCTAACTCCGCCCAGTTCCGCCCATTCTCCGC
CCCATGGCTGACTAATTTTTTTTATTTATGCAGAGGCCGAGGCCGCCTCGGCCTCTGAGCTATTCCAGAA
GTAGTGAGGAGGCTTTTTTGGAGGCCTAGGCTTTTGCAAAAAGCTTAATTAACTGTTGACAATTAATCAT
CGGCATAGTATATCGGCATAGTATAATACGACAAGGTGAGGAACTAAACCCAGGAGGCAGATCATGATTG
AACAAGATGGATTGCACGCAGGTTCTCCGGCCGCTTGGGTGGAGAGGCTATTCGGCTATGACTGGGCACA
ACAGACAATCGGCTGCTCTGATGCCGCCGTGTTCCGGCTGTCAGCGCAGGGGCGCCCGGTTCTTTTTGTC
AAGACCGACCTGTCCGGTGCCCTGAATGAACTGCAGGACGAGGCAGCGCGGCTATCGTGGCTGGCCACGA
CGGGCGTTCCTTGCGCAGCTGTGCTCGACGTTGTCACTGAAGCGGGAAGGGACTGGCTGCTATTGGGCGA
AGTGCCGGGGCAGGATCTCCTGTCATCTCACCTTGCTCCTGCCGAGAAAGTATCCATCATGGCTGATGCA
ATGCGGCGGCTGCATACGCTTGATCCGGCTACCTGCCCATTCGACCACCAAGCGAAACATCGCATCGAGC
GAGCACGTACTCGGATGGAAGCCGGTCTTGTCGATCAGGATGATCTGGACGAAGAGCATCAGGGGCTCGC
GCCAGCCGAACTGTTCGCCAGGCTCAAGGCGCGCATGCCCGACGGCGAGGATCTCGTCGTGACCCATGGC
GATGCCTGCTTGCCGAATATCATGGTGGAAAATGGCCGCTTTTCTGGATTCATCGACTGTGGCCGGCTGG
GTGTGGCGGACCGCTATCAGGACATAGCGTTGGCTACCCGTGATATTGCTGAAGAGCTTGGCGGCGAATG
GGCTGACCGCTTCCTCGTGCTTTACGGTATCGCCGCTCCCGATTCGCAGCGCATCGCCTTCTATCGCCTT
CTTGACGAGTTCTTCTGAGCGGGACTCTGGGGTTCGAAATGACCGACCAAGCGACGCCCAACCTGCCATC
ACGATGGCCGCAATAAAATATCTTTATTTTCATTACATCTGTGTGTTGGTTTTTTGTGTGAATCGATAGC
GATAAGGATCCTCTTTGCGCTTGCGTTTTCCCTTGTCCAGATAGCCCAGTAGCTGACATTCATCCGGGGT
CAGCACCGTTTCTGCGGACTGGCTTTCTACCCGGTATCAGCTCACTCAAAGGCGGTAATACGGTTATCCA
CAGAATCAGGGGATAACGCAGGAAAGAACATGTGAGCAAAAGGCCAGCAAAAGGCCAGGAACCGTAAAAA
GGCCGCGTTGCTGGCGTTTTTCCATAGGCTCCGCCCCCCTGACGAGCATCACAAAAATCGACGCTCAAGT
CAGAGGTGGCGAAACCCGACAGGACTATAAAGATACCAGGCGTTTCCCCCTGGAAGCTCCCTCGTGCGCT
CTCCTGTTCCGACCCTGCCGCTTACCGGATACCTGTCCGCCTTTCTCCCTTCGGGAAGCGTGGCGCTTTC
TCATAGCTCACGCTGTAGGTATCTCAGTTCGGTGTAGGTCGTTCGCTCCAAGCTGGGCTGTGTGCACGAA
CCCCCCGTTCAGCCCGACCGCTGCGCCTTATCCGGTAACTATCGTCTTGAGTCCAACCCGGTAAGACACG
ACTTATCGCCACTGGCAGCAGCCACTGGTAACAGGATTAGCAGAGCGAGGTATGTAGGCGGTGCTACAGA
GTTCTTGAAGTGGTGGCCTAACTACGGCTACACTAGAAGGACAGTATTTGGTATCTGCGCTCTGCTGAAG
CCAGTTACCTTCGGAAAAAGAGTTGGTAGCTCTTGATCCGGCAAACAAACCACCGCTGGTAGCGGTGGTT
TTTTTGTTTGCAAGCAGCAGATTACGCGCAGAAAAAAAGGATTTCAAGAAGATCCTTTGATCTTTTCTAC
GGGGTCTGACGCTCAGTGGAACGAAAACTCACGTTAAGGGATTTTGGTCATGAGATTATCAAAAAGGATC
TTCACCTAGATCCTTTTATAGTCCGGAAATACAGGAACGCACGCTGGATGGCCCTTCGCTGGGATGGTGA
AACCATGAAAAATGGCAGCTTCAGTGGATTAAGTGGGGGTAATGTGGCCTGTACCCTCTGGTTGCATAGG
TATTCATACGGTTAAAATTTATCAGGCGCGATTGCGGCAGTTTTTCGGGTGGTTTGTTGCCATTTTTACC
TGTCTGCTGCCGTGATCGCGCTGAACGCGTTTTAGCGGTGCGTACAATTAAGGGATTATGGTAAATCCAC
TTACTGTCTGCCCTCGTAGCCATCGAGATAAACCGCAGTACTCCGGCCACGATGCGTCCGGCGTAGAGGA
TCGAGATCT
